>Addgene plasmid #144702 | TFORF3226 | addgene full sequence | sequence record 404300 | Addgene NGS Result
TTAATGTAGTCTTATGCAATACTCTTGTAGTCTTGCAACATGGTAACGATGAGTTAGCAACATGCCTTAC
AAGGAGAGAAAAAGCACCGTGCATGCCGATTGGTGGAAGTAAGGTGGTACGATCGTGCCTTATTAGGAAG
GCAACAGACGGGTCTGACATGGATTGGACGAACCACTGAATTGCCGCATTGCAGAGATATTGTATTTAAG
TGCCTAGCTCGATACATAAACGGGTCTCTCTGGTTAGACCAGATCTGAGCCTGGGAGCTCTCTGGCTAAC
TAGGGAACCCACTGCTTAAGCCTCAATAAAGCTTGCCTTGAGTGCTTCAAGTAGTGTGTGCCCGTCTGTT
GTGTGACTCTGGTAACTAGAGATCCCTCAGACCCTTTTAGTCAGTGTGGAAAATCTCTAGCAGTGGCGCC
CGAACAGGGACTTGAAAGCGAAAGGGAAACCAGAGGAGCTCTCTCGACGCAGGACTCGGCTTGCTGAAGC
GCGCACGGCAAGAGGCGAGGGGCGGCGACTGGTGAGTACGCCAAAAATTTTGACTAGCGGAGGCTAGAAG
GAGAGAGATGGGTGCGAGAGCGTCAGTATTAAGCGGGGGAGAATTAGATCGCGATGGGAAAAAATTCGGT
TAAGGCCAGGGGGAAAGAAAAAATATAAATTAAAACATATAGTATGGGCAAGCAGGGAGCTAGAACGATT
CGCAGTTAATCCTGGCCTGTTAGAAACATCAGAAGGCTGTAGACAAATACTGGGACAGCTACAACCATCC
CTTCAGACAGGATCAGAAGAACTTAGATCATTATATAATACAGTAGCAACCCTCTATTGTGTGCATCAAA
GGATAGAGATAAAAGACACCAAGGAAGCTTTAGACAAGATAGAGGAAGAGCAAAACAAAAGTAAGACCAC
CGCACAGCAAGCGGCCGCTGATCTTCAGACCTGGAGGAGGAGATATGAGGGACAATTGGAGAAGTGAATT
ATATAAATATAAAGTAGTAAAAATTGAACCATTAGGAGTAGCACCCACCAAGGCAAAGAGAAGAGTGGTG
CAGAGAGAAAAAAGAGCAGTGGGAATAGGAGCTTTGTTCCTTGGGTTCTTGGGAGCAGCAGGAAGCACTA
TGGGCGCAGCGTCAATGACGCTGACGGTACAGGCCAGACAATTATTGTCTGGTATAGTGCAGCAGCAGAA
CAATTTGCTGAGGGCTATTGAGGCGCAACAGCATCTGTTGCAACTCACAGTCTGGGGCATCAAGCAGCTC
CAGGCAAGAATCCTGGCTGTGGAAAGATACCTAAAGGATCAACAGCTCCTGGGGATTTGGGGTTGCTCTG
GAAAACTCATTTGCACCACTGCTGTGCCTTGGAATGCTAGTTGGAGTAATAAATCTCTGGAACAGATTTG
GAATCACACGACCTGGATGGAGTGGGACAGAGAAATTAACAATTACACAAGCTTAATACACTCCTTAATT
GAAGAATCGCAAAACCAGCAAGAAAAGAATGAACAAGAATTATTGGAATTAGATAAATGGGCAAGTTTGT
GGAATTGGTTTAACATAACAAATTGGCTGTGGTATATAAAATTATTCATAATGATAGTAGGAGGCTTGGT
AGGTTTAAGAATAGTTTTTGCTGTACTTTCTATAGTGAATAGAGTTAGGCAGGGATATTCACCATTATCG
TTTCAGACCCACCTCCCAACCCCGAGGGGACCCATGCATTGCATCTCAATTAGTCAGCAACCAGGTGTGG
AAAGTCCCCAGGCTCCCCAGCAGGCAGAAGTATGCAAAGCATGCGTCTCAATTAGTCAGCAACCATAGTC
CCGCCCCTAACTCCGCCCATCCCGCCCCTAACTCCGCCCAGTTCCGCCCATTCTCCGCCCCATGGCTGAC
TAATTTTTTTTATTTATGCAGAGGCCGAGGCCGCCTCGGCCTCTGAGCTATTCCAGAAGTAGTGAGGAGG
CTTTTTTGGAGGCCTAGGCTTTTGCAAAAAGCTTTCTAGAGGTACCACCGGAGCTTACCATGACCGAGTA
CAAGCCCACGGTGCGCCTCGCCACCCGCGACGACGTCCCCAGGGCCGTACGCACCCTCGCCGCCGCGTTC
GCCGACTACCCCGCCACGCGCCACACCGTCGATCCGGACCGCCACATCGAGCGGGTCACCGAGCTGCAAG
AACTCTTCCTCACGCGCGTCGGGCTCGACATCGGCAAGGTGTGGGTCGCGGACGACGGCGCCGCCGTGGC
GGTCTGGACCACGCCGGAGAGCGTCGAAGCGGGGGCGGTGTTCGCCGAGATCGGCCCGCGCATGGCCGAG
TTGAGCGGTTCCCGGCTGGCCGCGCAGCAACAGATGGAAGGCCTCCTGGCGCCGCACCGGCCCAAGGAGC
CCGCGTGGTTCCTGGCCACCGTCGGCGTCTCGCCCGACCACCAGGGCAAGGGTCTGGGCAGCGCCGTCGT
GCTCCCCGGAGTGGAGGCGGCCGAGCGCGCCGGGGTGCCCGCCTTCCTGGAGACCTCCGCGCCCCGCAAC
CTCCCCTTCTACGAGCGGCTCGGCTTCACCGTCACCGCCGACGTCGAGGTGCCCGAAGGACCGCGCACCT
GGTGCATGACCCGCAAGCCCGGTGCCAGTTAACGAATTCTAGATCTTGAGACAAATGGCAGTATTCATCC
ACAATTTTAAAAGAAAAGGGGGGATTGGGGGGTACAGTGCAGGGGAAAGAATAGTAGACATAATAGCAAC
AGACATACAAACTAAAGAATTACAAAAACAAATTACAAAAATTCAAAATTTTCGGGTTTATTACAGGGAC
AGCAGAGATCCACTTTGGCGCCGGCTCGAGGCCTGCAGGTGCAAAGATGGATAAAGTTTTAAACAGAGAG
GAATCTTTGCAGCTAATGGACCTTCTAGGTCTTGAAAGGAGTGGGAATTGGCTCCGGTGCCCGTCAGTGG
GCAGAGCGCACATCGCCCACAGTCCCCGAGAAGTTGGGGGGAGGGGTCGGCAATTGAACCGGTGCCTAGA
GAAGGTGGCGCGGGGTAAACTGGGAAAGTGATGTCGTGTACTGGCTCCGCCTTTTTCCCGAGGGTGGGGG
AGAACCGTATATAAGTGCAGTAGTCGCCGTGAACGTTCTTTTTCGCAACGGGTTTGCCGCCAGAACACAG
GTAAGTGCCGTGTGTGGTTCCCGCGGGCCTGGCCTCTTTACGGGTTATGGCCCTTGCGTGCCTTGAATTA
CTTCCACCTGGCTGCAGTACGTGATTCTTGATCCCGAGCTTCGGGTTGGAAGTGGGTGGGAGAGTTCGAG
GCCTTGCGCTTAAGGAGCCCCTTCGCCTCGTGCTTGAGTTGAGGCCTGGCCTGGGCGCTGGGGCCGCCGC
GTGCGAATCTGGTGGCACCTTCGCGCCTGTCTCGCTGCTTTCGATAAGTCTCTAGCCATTTAAAATTTTT
GATGACCTGCTGCGACGCTTTTTTTCTGGCAAGATAGTCTTGTAAATGCGGGCCAAGATCTGCACACTGG
TATTTCGGTTTTTGGGGCCGCGGGCGGCGACGGGGCCCGTGCGTCCCAGCGCACATGTTCGGCGAGGCGG
GGCCTGCGAGCGCGGCCACCGAGAATCGGACGGGGGTAGTCTCAAGCTGGCCGGCCTGCTCTGGTGCCTG
GCCTCGCGCCGCCGTGTATCGCCCCGCCCTGGGCGGCAAGGCTGGCCCGGTCGGCACCAGTTGCGTGAGC
GGAAAGATGGCCGCTTCCCGGCCCTGCTGCAGGGAGCTCAAAATGGAGGACGCGGCGCTCGGGAGAGCGG
GCGGGTGAGTCACCCACACAAAGGAAAAGGGCCTTTCCGTCCTCAGCCGTCGCTTCATGTGACTCCACGG
AGTACCGGGCGCCGTCCAGGCACCTCGATTAGTTCTCGAGCTTTTGGAGTACGTCGTCTTTAGGTTGGGG
GGAGGGGTTTTATGCGATGGAGTTTCCCCACACTGAGTGGGTGGAGACTGAAGTTAGGCCAGCTTGGCAC
TTGATGTAATTCTCCTTGGAATTTGCCCTTTTTGAGTTTGGATCTTGGTTCATTCTCAAGCCTCAGACAG
TGGTTCAAAGTTTTTTTCTTCCATTTCAGGTGTCGTGAGGCTAGCATCGATTGATCAACAAGTTTGTACA
AAAAAGTTGGCACCATGGGCCTAATCTGGCTGCTACTGCTCAGCCTGCTGGAGCCCGGCTGGCCCGCAGC
GGGCCCTGGGGCGCGGTTGCGGCGCGATGCGGGCGGCCGTGGCGGCGTCTACGAGCACCTTGGCGGGGCG
CCCCGGCGCCGCAAGCTCTACTGCGCCACGAAGTACCACCTCCAGCTGCACCCGAGCGGCCGCGTCAACG
GCAGCCTGGAGAACAGCGCCTACAGTATTTTGGAGATAACGGCAGTGGAGGTGGGCATTGTGGCCATCAG
GGGTCTCTTCTCCGGGCGGTACCTGGCCATGAACAAGAGGGGACGACTCTATGCTTCGGAGCACTACAGC
GCCGAGTGCGAGTTTGTGGAGCGGATCCACGAGCTGGGCTATAATACGTATGCCTCCCGGCTGTACCGGA
CGGTGTCTAGTACGCCTGGGGCCCGCCGGCAGCCCAGCGCCGAGAGACTGTGGTACGTGTCTGTGAACGG
CAAGGGCCGGCCCCGCAGGGGCTTCAAGACCCGCCGCACACAGAAGTCCTCCCTGTTCCTGCCCCGCGTG
CTGGACCACAGGGACCACGAGATGGTGCGGCAGCTACAGAGTGGGCTGCCCAGACCCCCTGGTAAGGGGG
TCCAGCCCCGACGGCGGCGGCAGAAGCAGAGCCCGGATAACCTGGAGCCCTCTCACGTTCAGGCTTCGAG
ACTGGGCTCCCAGCTGGAGGCCAGTGCGCACTTGCCAACTTTCTTGTACAAAGTGGTTGATATCGGTAAG
CCTATCCCTAACCCTCTCCTCGGTCTCGATTCTACGTAGTAATGAACTAGTCCGTAACTTGAAAGTATTT
CGATTTCTTGGCTTTATATATCTTGTGGAAAGGACGACTCGTAGTGACCCAGATACCACTCACGCGTTAA
GTCGACAATCAACCTCTGGATTACAAAATTTGTGAAAGATTGACTGGTATTCTTAACTATGTTGCTCCTT
TTACGCTATGTGGATACGCTGCTTTAATGCCTTTGTATCATGCTATTGCTTCCCGTATGGCTTTCATTTT
CTCCTCCTTGTATAAATCCTGGTTGCTGTCTCTTTATGAGGAGTTGTGGCCCGTTGTCAGGCAACGTGGC
GTGGTGTGCACTGTGTTTGCTGACGCAACCCCCACTGGTTGGGGCATTGCCACCACCTGTCAGCTCCTTT
CCGGGACTTTCGCTTTCCCCCTCCCTATTGCCACGGCGGAACTCATCGCCGCCTGCCTTGCCCGCTGCTG
GACAGGGGCTCGGCTGTTGGGCACTGACAATTCCGTGGTGTTGTCGGGGAAATCATCGTCCTTTCCTTGG
CTGCTCGCCTGTGTTGCCACCTGGATTCTGCGCGGGACGTCCTTCTGCTACGTCCCTTCGGCCCTCAATC
CAGCGGACCTTCCTTCCCGCGGCCTGCTGCCGGCTCTGCGGCCTCTTCCGCGTCTTCGCCTTCGCCCTCA
GACGAGTCGGATCTCCCTTTGGGCCGCCTCCCCGCGTCGACTTTAAGACCAATGACTTACAAGGCAGCTG
TAGATCTTAGCCACTTTTTAAAAGAAAAGGGGGGACTGGAAGGGCTAATTCACTCCCAACGAAGACAAGA
TCTGCTTTTTGCTTGTACTGGGTCTCTCTGGTTAGACCAGATCTGAGCCTGGGAGCTCTCTGGCTAACTA
GGGAACCCACTGCTTAAGCCTCAATAAAGCTTGCCTTGAGTGCTTCAAGTAGTGTGTGCCCGTCTGTTGT
GTGACTCTGGTAACTAGAGATCCCTCAGACCCTTTTAGTCAGTGTGGAAAATCTCTAGCAGTACGTATAG
TAGTTCATGTCATCTTATTATTCAGTATTTATAACTTGCAAAGAAATGAATATCAGAGAGTGAGAGGAAC
TTGTTTATTGCAGCTTATAATGGTTACAAATAAAGCAATAGCATCACAAATTTCACAAATAAAGCATTTT
TTTCACTGCATTCTAGTTGTGGTTTGTCCAAACTCATCAATGTATCTTATCATGTCTGGCTCTAGCTATC
CCGCCCCTAACTCCGCCCATCCCGCCCCTAACTCCGCCCAGTTCCGCCCATTCTCCGCCCCATGGCTGAC
TAATTTTTTTTATTTATGCAGAGGCCGAGGCCGCCTCGGCCTCTGAGCTATTCCAGAAGTAGTGAGGAGG
CTTTTTTGGAGGCCTAGGGACGTACCCAATTCGCCCTATAGTGAGTCGTATTACGCGCGCTCACTGGCCG
TCGTTTTACAACGTCGTGACTGGGAAAACCCTGGCGTTACCCAACTTAATCGCCTTGCAGCACATCCCCC
TTTCGCCAGCTGGCGTAATAGCGAAGAGGCCCGCACCGATCGCCCTTCCCAACAGTTGCGCAGCCTGAAT
GGCGAATGGG
[124 nt withheld, positions 6521-6644]
C
[91 nt withheld, positions 6646-6736]
A
[49 nt withheld, positions 6738-6786]
CCTTTGACGTTGGAGTCCACGTTCTTT
[37 nt withheld, positions 6814-6850]
ACCCTATCTCGGTCTATTCTTTTGATTTATAAGGGATTTTGCCGATTTCGGCCTATTGGTTAAAAAATGA
GCTGATTTAACAAAAATTTAACGCGAATTTTAACAAAATATTAACGCTTACAATTTAGGTGGCACTTTTC
GGGGAAATGTGCGCGGAACCCCTATTTGTTTATTTTTCTAAATACATTCAAATATGTATCCGCTCATGAG
ACAATAACCCTGATAAATGCTTCAATAATATTGAAAAAGGAAGAGTATGAGTATTCAACATTTCCGTGTC
GCCCTTATTCCCTTTTTTGCGGCATTTTGCCTTCCTGTTTTTGCTCACCCAGAAACGCTGGTGAAAGTAA
AAGATGCTGAAGATCAGTTGGGTGCACGAGTGGGTTACATCGAACTGGATCTCAACAGCGGTAAGATCCT
TGAGAGTTTTCGCCCCGAAGAACGTTTTCCAATGATGAGCACTTTTAAAGTTCTGCTATGTGGCGCGGTA
TTATCCCGTATTGACGCCGGGCAAGAGCAACTCGGTCGCCGCATACACTATTCTCAGAATGACTTGGTTG
AGTACTCACCAGTCACAGAAAAGCATCTTACGGATGGCATGACAGTAAGAGAATTATGCAGTGCTGCCAT
AACCATGAGTGATAACACTGCGGCCAACTTACTTCTGACAACGATCGGAGGACCGAAGGAGCTAACCGCT
TTTTTGCACAACATGGGGGATCATGTAACTCGCCTTGATCGTTGGGAACCGGAGCTGAATGAAGCCATAC
CAAACGACGAGCGTGACACCACGATGCCTGTAGCAATGGCAACAACGTTGCGCAAACTATTAACTGGCGA
ACTACTTACTCTAGCTTCCCGGCAACAATTAATAGACTGGATGGAGGCGGATAAAGTTGCAGGACCACTT
CTGCGCTCGGCCCTTCCGGCTGGCTGGTTTATTGCTGATAAATCTGGAGCCGGTGAGCGTGGGTCTCGCG
GTATCATTGCAGCACTGGGGCCAGATGGTAAGCCCTCCCGTATCGTAGTTATCTACACGACGGGGAGTCA
GGCAACTATGGATGAACGAAATAGACAGATCGCTGAGATAGGTGCCTCACTGATTAAGCATTGGTAACTG
TCAGACCAAGTTTACTCATATATACTTTAGATTGATTTAAAACTTCATTTTTAATTTAAAAGGATCTAGG
TGAAGATCCTTTTTGATAATCTCATGACCAAAATCCCTTAACGTGAGTTTTCGTTCCACTGAGCGTCAGA
CCCCGTAGAAAAGATCAAAGGATCTTCTTGAGATCCTTTTTTTCTGCGCGTAATCTGCTGCTTGCAAACA
AAAAAACCACCGCTACCAGCGGTGGTTTGTTTGCCGGATCAAGAGCTACCAACTCTTTTTCCGAAGGTAA
CTGGCTTCAGCAGAGCGCAGATACCAAATACTGTTCTTCTAGTGTAGCCGTAGTTAGGCCACCACTTCAA
GAACTCTGTAGCACCGCCTACATACCTCGCTCTGCTAATCCTGTTACCAGTGGCTGCTGCCAGTGGCGAT
AAGTCGTGTCTTACCGGGTTGGACTCAAGACGATAGTTACCGGATAAGGCGCAGCGGTCGGGCTGAACGG
GGGGTTCGTGCACACAGCCCAGCTTGGAGCGAACGACCTACACCGAACTGAGATACCTACAGCGTGAGCT
ATGAGAAAGCGCCACGCTTCCCGAAGGGAGAAAGGCGGACAGGTATCCGGTAAGCGGCAGGGTCGGAACA
GGAGAGCGCACGAGGGAGCTTCCAGGGGGAAACGCCTGGTATCTTTATAGTCCTGTCGGGTTTCGCCACC
TCTGACTTGAGCGTCGATTTTTGTGATGCTCGTCAGGGGGGCGGAGCCTATGGAAAAACGCCAGCAACGC
GGCCTTTTTACGGTTCCTGGCCTTTTGCTGGCCTTTTGCTCACATGTTCTTTCCTGCGTTATCCCCTGAT
TCTGTGGATAACCGTATTACCGCCTTTGAGTGAGCTGATACCGCTCGCCGCAGCCGAACGACCGAGCGCA
GCGAGTCAGTGAGCGAGGAAGCGGAAGAGCGCCCAATACGCAAACCGCCTCTCCCCGCGCGTTGGCCGAT
TCATTAATGCAGCTGGCACGACAGGTTTCCCGACTGGAAAGCGGGCAGTGAGCGCAACGCAATTAATGTG
AGTTAGCTCACTCATTAGGCACCCCAGGCTTTACACTTTATGCTTCCGGCTCGTATGTTGTGTGGAATTG
TGAGCGGATAACAATTTCACACAGGAAACAGCTATGACCATGATTACGCCAAGCGCGCAATTAACCCTCA
CTAAAGGGAACAAAAGCTGGAGCTGCAAGC
Features (pLannotate 1.2.2; 34 found; start..end, strand, type, name):
      5..231     +  promoter       RSV promoter: Rous sarcoma virus enhancer/promoter
    232..412     +  LTR            5' LTR (truncated): truncated 5' long terminal repeat (LTR) from HIV-1
    459..584     +  misc_feature   HIV-1 Ψ: packaging signal of human immunodeficiency virus type 1
    568..931     +  CDS            HIV-1 gag (fragment): gag protein from human immunodeficiency virus 1; gag
   1077..1310    +  misc_feature   RRE: The Rev response element (RRE) of HIV-1 allows for Rev-dependent mRNA export from the nucleus to the cytoplasm.
   1687..1713    +  CDS            Rev (fragment): human immunodeficiency virus 1 (HIV-1) Rev protein; rev; enhances nuclear export of unspliced and incompletely spliced viral mRNAs
   1720..1743    +  promoter       SV40 promoter (fragment): SV40 early promoter
   1744..1815    +  promoter       SV40 promoter (fragment): SV40 enhancer and early promoter
   1839..1974    +  rep_origin     SV40 ori: SV40 origin of replication
   2020..2616    +  CDS            PuroR (fragment): puromycin N-acetyltransferase; pac from Streptomyces; confers resistance to puromycin
   2665..2782    +  misc_feature   cPPT/CTS: central polypurine tract and central termination sequence of HIV-1
   2847..2913    +  CDS            small t antigen (fragment): SV40 (simian virus 40) small t antigen
   2920..4098    +  promoter       EF-1α promoter: strong constitutive promoter for human elongation factor EF-1α
   4119..4136    +  protein_bind   attB1 (fragment): mutant version of attB; core recombination site for the Gateway® BP reaction BP Clonase™
   4145..4861    +  CDS            FGF3: FGF3_HUMAN - Also known as INT2. Experimental evidence at protein level: Swiss-Prot protein existence level 1. Plays an important role in the regulation of embryonic development, cell proliferation, and cell differentiation. Required for normal ear development. From Homo sapiens (Human).
   4869..4886    -  protein_bind   attB2 (fragment): mutant version of attB; core recombination site for the Gateway® BP reaction BP Clonase™
   4895..4936    +  CDS            V5 tag: epitope tag from simian virus 5
   4952..5005    +  promoter       U6 promoter (fragment): RNA polymerase III promoter for human U6 snRNA
   5047..5635    +  misc_feature   WPRE: woodchuck hepatitis virus posttranscriptional regulatory element
   5686..5705    +  misc_feature   cPPT/CTS (fragment): central polypurine tract and central termination sequence of HIV-1
   5707..5940    +  LTR            3' LTR (ΔU3): self-inactivating 3' long terminal repeat (LTR) from HIV-1
   6018..6139    +  polyA_signal   SV40 poly(A) signal: SV40 polyadenylation signal
   6179..6314    +  rep_origin     SV40 ori: SV40 origin of replication
   6335..6353    -  promoter       T7 promoter: promoter for bacteriophage T7 RNA polymerase
   6361..6516    +  CDS            lacZα (fragment): LacZα fragment of β-galactosidase; lacZ fragment
   6521..6949    +  rep_origin     f1 ori (sequence partly withheld): f1 bacteriophage origin of replication; arrow indicates direction of (+) strand synthesis
   7002..7106    +  promoter       AmpR promoter: bla
   7107..7967    +  CDS            AmpR: β-lactamase; bla; confers resistance to ampicillin, carbenicillin, and related antibiotics
   8138..8726    +  rep_origin     ori: high-copy-number ColE1/pMB1/pBR322/pUC origin of replication
   8909..9001    +  CDS            lacI (fragment): lac repressor; lacI; The lac repressor binds to the lac operator to inhibit transcription in E. coli. This inhibition can be relieved by adding lactose or isopropyl-β-D-thiogalactopyranoside (IPTG).
   9014..9035    +  protein_bind   CAP binding site: CAP binding activates transcription in the presence of cAMP. E. coli catabolite activator protein
   9050..9080    +  promoter       lac promoter: promoter for the E. coli lac operon
   9088..9104    +  protein_bind   lac operator: The lac repressor binds to the lac operator to inhibit transcription in E. coli. This inhibition can be relieved by adding lactose or isopropyl-β-D-thiogalactopyranoside (IPTG). lac repressor encoded by lacI
   9149..9167    +  promoter       T3 promoter: promoter for bacteriophage T3 RNA polymerase
