[The description below was written by a language model from this plasmid's Addgene catalogue record and pLannotate feature annotations shown in this document.]
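Description:
TFORF3226 is a third-generation-style, self-inactivating HIV-1 lentiviral expression plasmid built on the pLX_TRC317 backbone. It is one member of a barcoded library for overexpressing human transcription factor and related ORFs. It is propagated in E. coli through a high-copy ColE1/pUC-type origin with ampicillin resistance (β-lactamase), and the backbone also carries an f1 origin and remnants of a lac/T7/T3 cloning region. The depositor notes that the plasmid can recombine, as is common for LTR-containing vectors.

The viral genome is transcribed from an RSV promoter fused to a truncated 5' LTR. This is followed by the Ψ packaging signal with a gag fragment, the Rev response element for nuclear export of the genomic RNA, a cPPT/CTS element, and a ΔU3 3' LTR that inactivates the LTR promoter after integration. Two cassettes sit between the LTRs. An SV40 early promoter drives puromycin N-acetyltransferase for selection of transduced mammalian cells. Downstream, the EF-1α promoter drives the human FGF3 (INT2) ORF, which was inserted by Gateway recombination and is flanked by attB1 and attB2 sites. The ORF is read in frame into a C-terminal V5 epitope tag for detection. A WPRE downstream of the ORF enhances transcript stability and expression.

According to the catalogue, each construct in the collection carries a unique 24-bp barcode, though the feature table does not annotate it. The barcode identifies the ORF by sequencing in pooled overexpression screens, such as those probing directed differentiation.
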