Addgene plasmid #144702: TFORF3226
Purpose: Lentiviral vector for overexpressing transcription factor ORFs with unique 24-bp barcodes. Barcodes facilitate identification of transcription factors in pooled screens.
Depositing lab: Feng Zhang. Depositing organization: Broad Institute. Publication: A transcription factor atlas of directed differentiation. Joung J, Ma S, Tay T, Geiger-Schuller KR, Kirchgatterer PC, Verdine VK, Guo B, Arias-Garcia MA, Allen WE, Singh A, Kuksenko O, Abudayyeh OO, Gootenberg JS, Fu Z, Macrae RK, Buenrostro JD, Regev A, Zhang F. Cell. 2023 Jan 5;186(1):209-229.e26. doi: 10.1016/j.cell.2022.11.026. PubMed 36608654.
Backbone
  Vector backbone: pLX_TRC317
  Backbone manufacturer: Broad Institute Genetic Perturbation Platform
  Backbone size w/o insert (bp): 8264
  Vector type: Mammalian Expression, Lentiviral
  Selectable markers: Puromycin
Growth in bacteria
  Bacterial resistance: Ampicillin, 100 μg/mL
  Growth temperature: 37°C
  Growth strain: NEB Stable
  Copy number: High Copy
Gene/Insert
  Gene/Insert name: FGF3
  Species: H. sapiens (human)
  Insert size (bp): 926
  Entrez Gene: FGF3 (a.k.a. HBGF-3, INT2)
  Promoter: EF1a
  Tag / fusion protein: V5 (C terminal on insert)
  Cloning method: Gateway Cloning
  Sequencing primers: 5′ GGGTGGAGACTGAAGTTAGGCCAG; 3′ CACATAGCGTAAAAGGAGCAACATAG
Resource information
  A portion of this plasmid was derived from a plasmid made by: Broad Institute Genetic Perturbation Platform
Terms and licenses: Academic/Nonprofit Terms; Industry Terms: Not Available to Industry
Depositor comments: NM_005247.2 Please test multiple small colonies in case of plasmid recombination. To make this collection available in a timely manner, a portion of this collection was not fully sequenced by Addgene. If an Addgene verified full plasmid sequence is not available, please contact us prior to placing an order to request the full sequence.
How to cite: TFORF3226 was a gift from Feng Zhang (Addgene plasmid # 144702 ; http://n2t.net/addgene:144702 ; RRID:Addgene_144702)
