>Addgene plasmid #144702 | TFORF3226 | depositor partial sequence | sequence record 286221 | Insert
ATCGATTGATCAACAAGTTTGTACAAAAAAGTTGGCACCATGGGCCTAATCTGGCTGCTACTGCTCAGCC
TGCTGGAGCCCGGCTGGCCCGCAGCGGGCCCTGGGGCGCGGTTGCGGCGCGATGCGGGCGGCCGTGGCGG
CGTCTACGAGCACCTTGGCGGGGCGCCCCGGCGCCGCAAGCTCTACTGCGCCACGAAGTACCACCTCCAG
CTGCACCCGAGCGGCCGCGTCAACGGCAGCCTGGAGAACAGCGCCTACAGTATTTTGGAGATAACGGCAG
TGGAGGTGGGCATTGTGGCCATCAGGGGTCTCTTCTCCGGGCGGTACCTGGCCATGAACAAGAGGGGACG
ACTCTATGCTTCGGAGCACTACAGCGCCGAGTGCGAGTTTGTGGAGCGGATCCACGAGCTGGGCTATAAT
ACGTATGCCTCCCGGCTGTACCGGACGGTGTCTAGTACGCCTGGGGCCCGCCGGCAGCCCAGCGCCGAGA
GACTGTGGTACGTGTCTGTGAACGGCAAGGGCCGGCCCCGCAGGGGCTTCAAGACCCGCCGCACACAGAA
GTCCTCCCTGTTCCTGCCCCGCGTGCTGGACCACAGGGACCACGAGATGGTGCGGCAGCTACAGAGTGGG
CTGCCCAGACCCCCTGGTAAGGGGGTCCAGCCCCGACGGCGGCGGCAGAAGCAGAGCCCGGATAACCTGG
AGCCCTCTCACGTTCAGGCTTCGAGACTGGGCTCCCAGCTGGAGGCCAGTGCGCACTTGCCAACTTTCTT
GTACAAAGTGGTTGATATCGGTAAGCCTATCCCTAACCCTCTCCTCGGTCTCGATTCTACGTAGTAATGA
ACTAGTCCGTAACTTGAAAGTATTTCGATTTCTTGGCTTTATATATCTTGTGGAAAGGACGACTCGTAGT
GACCCAGATACCACTC
