>Addgene plasmid #144702 | TFORF3226 | depositor partial sequence | sequence record 286222 | Barcode
CTCGTAGTGACCCAGATACCACTC
